Addgene plasmid #142245: TFORF1126
Purpose: Lentiviral vector for overexpressing transcription factor ORFs with unique 24-bp barcodes. Barcodes facilitate identification of transcription factors in pooled screens.
Depositing lab: Feng Zhang. Depositing organization: Broad Institute. Publication: A transcription factor atlas of directed differentiation. Joung J, Ma S, Tay T, Geiger-Schuller KR, Kirchgatterer PC, Verdine VK, Guo B, Arias-Garcia MA, Allen WE, Singh A, Kuksenko O, Abudayyeh OO, Gootenberg JS, Fu Z, Macrae RK, Buenrostro JD, Regev A, Zhang F. Cell. 2023 Jan 5;186(1):209-229.e26. doi: 10.1016/j.cell.2022.11.026. PubMed 36608654.
Backbone
  Vector backbone: pLX_TRC317
  Backbone manufacturer: Broad Institute Genetic Perturbation Platform
  Backbone size w/o insert (bp): 8264
  Vector type: Mammalian Expression, Lentiviral
  Selectable markers: Puromycin
Growth in bacteria
  Bacterial resistance: Ampicillin, 100 μg/mL
  Growth temperature: 37°C
  Growth strain: NEB Stable
  Copy number: High Copy
Gene/Insert
  Gene/Insert name: THAP3
  Species: H. sapiens (human)
  Insert size (bp): 818
  Entrez Gene: THAP3 (a.k.a. MGC33488)
  Promoter: EF1a
  Cloning method: Unknown
  Sequencing primers: 5′ GGGTGGAGACTGAAGTTAGGCCAG; 3′ CACATAGCGTAAAAGGAGCAACATAG
Terms and licenses: Academic/Nonprofit Terms; Industry Terms: Not Available to Industry
Depositor comments: XM_005263532,NM_001195752,ENST00000307896 . The transcription factor ORF portion of this plasmid was synthesized by Genewiz. Please test multiple small colonies in case of plasmid recombination. To make this collection available in a timely manner, a portion of this collection was not fully sequenced by Addgene. If an Addgene verified full plasmid sequence is not available, please contact us prior to placing an order to request the full sequence.
How to cite: TFORF1126 was a gift from Feng Zhang (Addgene plasmid # 142245 ; http://n2t.net/addgene:142245 ; RRID:Addgene_142245)
