[The description below was written by a language model from this plasmid's Addgene catalogue record and pLannotate feature annotations shown in this document.]
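Description:
TFORF1126 is a lentiviral mammalian expression plasmid built on the pLX_TRC317 backbone, carrying the human transcription factor THAP3 as a synthesized open reading frame. It belongs to a barcoded transcription factor ORF collection in which each construct bears a unique 24-bp barcode, so that the factor delivered to a cell can be identified by sequencing in pooled overexpression screens, such as those for directed differentiation. In bacteria the plasmid is maintained through a high-copy ColE1/pUC-type origin and ampicillin resistance (AmpR). An f1 origin and remnants of a lac/lacZα cloning region flanked by T7 and T3 promoters are also present in the backbone. The depositor notes that the plasmid can recombine, as is common for LTR-containing vectors.

The viral portion follows a third-generation, self-inactivating layout. An RSV promoter drives a truncated HIV-1 5' LTR, followed by the Ψ packaging signal with a gag fragment, the Rev response element for Rev-dependent nuclear export of the genomic RNA, a cPPT/CTS element, and a ΔU3 3' LTR that silences LTR promoter activity after integration. Two expression units lie between the LTRs. An SV40 early promoter drives the puromycin N-acetyltransferase gene for selection of transduced cells, and a full-length EF-1α promoter drives THAP3. A WPRE downstream of the ORF enhances transcript stability and expression, and an SV40 polyadenylation signal lies beyond the 3' LTR. The barcode is not annotated in the feature table; the short U6 promoter fragment called between the ORF and the WPRE is probably an incidental match rather than a functional Pol III promoter. The annotated THAP3 coding region is somewhat shorter than the recorded insert size, which may reflect flanking sequence counted as part of the insert.
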