Features (pLannotate 1.2.2; 31 found; start..end, strand, type, name):
      5..231     +  promoter       RSV promoter: Rous sarcoma virus enhancer/promoter
    232..412     +  LTR            5' LTR (truncated): truncated 5' long terminal repeat (LTR) from HIV-1
    459..584     +  misc_feature   HIV-1 Ψ: packaging signal of human immunodeficiency virus type 1
    568..931     +  CDS            HIV-1 gag (fragment): gag protein from human immunodeficiency virus 1; gag
   1077..1310    +  misc_feature   RRE: The Rev response element (RRE) of HIV-1 allows for Rev-dependent mRNA export from the nucleus to the cytoplasm.
   1687..1713    +  CDS            Rev (fragment): human immunodeficiency virus 1 (HIV-1) Rev protein; rev; enhances nuclear export of unspliced and incompletely spliced viral mRNAs
   1720..1743    +  promoter       SV40 promoter (fragment): SV40 early promoter
   1744..1815    +  promoter       SV40 promoter (fragment): SV40 enhancer and early promoter
   1839..1974    +  rep_origin     SV40 ori: SV40 origin of replication
   2020..2616    +  CDS            PuroR (fragment): puromycin N-acetyltransferase; pac from Streptomyces; confers resistance to puromycin
   2665..2782    +  misc_feature   cPPT/CTS: central polypurine tract and central termination sequence of HIV-1
   2847..2913    +  CDS            small t antigen (fragment): SV40 (simian virus 40) small t antigen
   2920..4098    +  promoter       EF-1α promoter: strong constitutive promoter for human elongation factor EF-1α
   4115..4828    +  CDS            THAP3: THAP3_HUMAN - Experimental evidence at protein level: Swiss-Prot protein existence level 1. Component of a THAP1/THAP3-HCFC1-OGT complex that is required for the regulation of the transcriptional activity of RRM1. From Homo sapiens (Human).
   4844..4897    +  promoter       U6 promoter (fragment): RNA polymerase III promoter for human U6 snRNA
   4939..5527    +  misc_feature   WPRE: woodchuck hepatitis virus posttranscriptional regulatory element
   5578..5597    +  misc_feature   cPPT/CTS (fragment): central polypurine tract and central termination sequence of HIV-1
   5599..5832    +  LTR            3' LTR (ΔU3): self-inactivating 3' long terminal repeat (LTR) from HIV-1
   5910..6031    +  polyA_signal   SV40 poly(A) signal: SV40 polyadenylation signal
   6071..6206    +  rep_origin     SV40 ori: SV40 origin of replication
   6227..6245    -  promoter       T7 promoter: promoter for bacteriophage T7 RNA polymerase
   6253..6408    +  CDS            lacZα (fragment): LacZα fragment of β-galactosidase; lacZ fragment
   6413..6841    +  rep_origin     f1 ori (sequence partly withheld): f1 bacteriophage origin of replication; arrow indicates direction of (+) strand synthesis
   6894..6998    +  promoter       AmpR promoter: bla
   6999..7859    +  CDS            AmpR: β-lactamase; bla; confers resistance to ampicillin, carbenicillin, and related antibiotics
   8030..8618    +  rep_origin     ori: high-copy-number ColE1/pMB1/pBR322/pUC origin of replication
   8801..8893    +  CDS            lacI (fragment): lac repressor; lacI; The lac repressor binds to the lac operator to inhibit transcription in E. coli. This inhibition can be relieved by adding lactose or isopropyl-β-D-thiogalactopyranoside (IPTG).
   8906..8927    +  protein_bind   CAP binding site: CAP binding activates transcription in the presence of cAMP. E. coli catabolite activator protein
   8942..8972    +  promoter       lac promoter: promoter for the E. coli lac operon
   8980..8996    +  protein_bind   lac operator: The lac repressor binds to the lac operator to inhibit transcription in E. coli. This inhibition can be relieved by adding lactose or isopropyl-β-D-thiogalactopyranoside (IPTG). lac repressor encoded by lacI
   9041..9059    +  promoter       T3 promoter: promoter for bacteriophage T3 RNA polymerase
>Addgene plasmid #142245 | TFORF1126 | addgene full sequence | sequence record 395742 | Addgene NGS Result
TTAATGTAGTCTTATGCAATACTCTTGTAGTCTTGCAACATGGTAACGATGAGTTAGCAACATGCCTTAC
AAGGAGAGAAAAAGCACCGTGCATGCCGATTGGTGGAAGTAAGGTGGTACGATCGTGCCTTATTAGGAAG
GCAACAGACGGGTCTGACATGGATTGGACGAACCACTGAATTGCCGCATTGCAGAGATATTGTATTTAAG
TGCCTAGCTCGATACATAAACGGGTCTCTCTGGTTAGACCAGATCTGAGCCTGGGAGCTCTCTGGCTAAC
TAGGGAACCCACTGCTTAAGCCTCAATAAAGCTTGCCTTGAGTGCTTCAAGTAGTGTGTGCCCGTCTGTT
GTGTGACTCTGGTAACTAGAGATCCCTCAGACCCTTTTAGTCAGTGTGGAAAATCTCTAGCAGTGGCGCC
CGAACAGGGACTTGAAAGCGAAAGGGAAACCAGAGGAGCTCTCTCGACGCAGGACTCGGCTTGCTGAAGC
GCGCACGGCAAGAGGCGAGGGGCGGCGACTGGTGAGTACGCCAAAAATTTTGACTAGCGGAGGCTAGAAG
GAGAGAGATGGGTGCGAGAGCGTCAGTATTAAGCGGGGGAGAATTAGATCGCGATGGGAAAAAATTCGGT
TAAGGCCAGGGGGAAAGAAAAAATATAAATTAAAACATATAGTATGGGCAAGCAGGGAGCTAGAACGATT
CGCAGTTAATCCTGGCCTGTTAGAAACATCAGAAGGCTGTAGACAAATACTGGGACAGCTACAACCATCC
CTTCAGACAGGATCAGAAGAACTTAGATCATTATATAATACAGTAGCAACCCTCTATTGTGTGCATCAAA
GGATAGAGATAAAAGACACCAAGGAAGCTTTAGACAAGATAGAGGAAGAGCAAAACAAAAGTAAGACCAC
CGCACAGCAAGCGGCCGCTGATCTTCAGACCTGGAGGAGGAGATATGAGGGACAATTGGAGAAGTGAATT
ATATAAATATAAAGTAGTAAAAATTGAACCATTAGGAGTAGCACCCACCAAGGCAAAGAGAAGAGTGGTG
CAGAGAGAAAAAAGAGCAGTGGGAATAGGAGCTTTGTTCCTTGGGTTCTTGGGAGCAGCAGGAAGCACTA
TGGGCGCAGCGTCAATGACGCTGACGGTACAGGCCAGACAATTATTGTCTGGTATAGTGCAGCAGCAGAA
CAATTTGCTGAGGGCTATTGAGGCGCAACAGCATCTGTTGCAACTCACAGTCTGGGGCATCAAGCAGCTC
CAGGCAAGAATCCTGGCTGTGGAAAGATACCTAAAGGATCAACAGCTCCTGGGGATTTGGGGTTGCTCTG
GAAAACTCATTTGCACCACTGCTGTGCCTTGGAATGCTAGTTGGAGTAATAAATCTCTGGAACAGATTTG
GAATCACACGACCTGGATGGAGTGGGACAGAGAAATTAACAATTACACAAGCTTAATACACTCCTTAATT
GAAGAATCGCAAAACCAGCAAGAAAAGAATGAACAAGAATTATTGGAATTAGATAAATGGGCAAGTTTGT
GGAATTGGTTTAACATAACAAATTGGCTGTGGTATATAAAATTATTCATAATGATAGTAGGAGGCTTGGT
AGGTTTAAGAATAGTTTTTGCTGTACTTTCTATAGTGAATAGAGTTAGGCAGGGATATTCACCATTATCG
TTTCAGACCCACCTCCCAACCCCGAGGGGACCCATGCATTGCATCTCAATTAGTCAGCAACCAGGTGTGG
AAAGTCCCCAGGCTCCCCAGCAGGCAGAAGTATGCAAAGCATGCGTCTCAATTAGTCAGCAACCATAGTC
CCGCCCCTAACTCCGCCCATCCCGCCCCTAACTCCGCCCAGTTCCGCCCATTCTCCGCCCCATGGCTGAC
TAATTTTTTTTATTTATGCAGAGGCCGAGGCCGCCTCGGCCTCTGAGCTATTCCAGAAGTAGTGAGGAGG
CTTTTTTGGAGGCCTAGGCTTTTGCAAAAAGCTTTCTAGAGGTACCACCGGAGCTTACCATGACCGAGTA
CAAGCCCACGGTGCGCCTCGCCACCCGCGACGACGTCCCCAGGGCCGTACGCACCCTCGCCGCCGCGTTC
GCCGACTACCCCGCCACGCGCCACACCGTCGATCCGGACCGCCACATCGAGCGGGTCACCGAGCTGCAAG
AACTCTTCCTCACGCGCGTCGGGCTCGACATCGGCAAGGTGTGGGTCGCGGACGACGGCGCCGCCGTGGC
GGTCTGGACCACGCCGGAGAGCGTCGAAGCGGGGGCGGTGTTCGCCGAGATCGGCCCGCGCATGGCCGAG
TTGAGCGGTTCCCGGCTGGCCGCGCAGCAACAGATGGAAGGCCTCCTGGCGCCGCACCGGCCCAAGGAGC
CCGCGTGGTTCCTGGCCACCGTCGGCGTCTCGCCCGACCACCAGGGCAAGGGTCTGGGCAGCGCCGTCGT
GCTCCCCGGAGTGGAGGCGGCCGAGCGCGCCGGGGTGCCCGCCTTCCTGGAGACCTCCGCGCCCCGCAAC
CTCCCCTTCTACGAGCGGCTCGGCTTCACCGTCACCGCCGACGTCGAGGTGCCCGAAGGACCGCGCACCT
GGTGCATGACCCGCAAGCCCGGTGCCAGTTAACGAATTCTAGATCTTGAGACAAATGGCAGTATTCATCC
ACAATTTTAAAAGAAAAGGGGGGATTGGGGGGTACAGTGCAGGGGAAAGAATAGTAGACATAATAGCAAC
AGACATACAAACTAAAGAATTACAAAAACAAATTACAAAAATTCAAAATTTTCGGGTTTATTACAGGGAC
AGCAGAGATCCACTTTGGCGCCGGCTCGAGGCCTGCAGGTGCAAAGATGGATAAAGTTTTAAACAGAGAG
GAATCTTTGCAGCTAATGGACCTTCTAGGTCTTGAAAGGAGTGGGAATTGGCTCCGGTGCCCGTCAGTGG
GCAGAGCGCACATCGCCCACAGTCCCCGAGAAGTTGGGGGGAGGGGTCGGCAATTGAACCGGTGCCTAGA
GAAGGTGGCGCGGGGTAAACTGGGAAAGTGATGTCGTGTACTGGCTCCGCCTTTTTCCCGAGGGTGGGGG
AGAACCGTATATAAGTGCAGTAGTCGCCGTGAACGTTCTTTTTCGCAACGGGTTTGCCGCCAGAACACAG
GTAAGTGCCGTGTGTGGTTCCCGCGGGCCTGGCCTCTTTACGGGTTATGGCCCTTGCGTGCCTTGAATTA
CTTCCACCTGGCTGCAGTACGTGATTCTTGATCCCGAGCTTCGGGTTGGAAGTGGGTGGGAGAGTTCGAG
GCCTTGCGCTTAAGGAGCCCCTTCGCCTCGTGCTTGAGTTGAGGCCTGGCCTGGGCGCTGGGGCCGCCGC
GTGCGAATCTGGTGGCACCTTCGCGCCTGTCTCGCTGCTTTCGATAAGTCTCTAGCCATTTAAAATTTTT
GATGACCTGCTGCGACGCTTTTTTTCTGGCAAGATAGTCTTGTAAATGCGGGCCAAGATCTGCACACTGG
TATTTCGGTTTTTGGGGCCGCGGGCGGCGACGGGGCCCGTGCGTCCCAGCGCACATGTTCGGCGAGGCGG
GGCCTGCGAGCGCGGCCACCGAGAATCGGACGGGGGTAGTCTCAAGCTGGCCGGCCTGCTCTGGTGCCTG
GCCTCGCGCCGCCGTGTATCGCCCCGCCCTGGGCGGCAAGGCTGGCCCGGTCGGCACCAGTTGCGTGAGC
GGAAAGATGGCCGCTTCCCGGCCCTGCTGCAGGGAGCTCAAAATGGAGGACGCGGCGCTCGGGAGAGCGG
GCGGGTGAGTCACCCACACAAAGGAAAAGGGCCTTTCCGTCCTCAGCCGTCGCTTCATGTGACTCCACGG
AGTACCGGGCGCCGTCCAGGCACCTCGATTAGTTCTCGAGCTTTTGGAGTACGTCGTCTTTAGGTTGGGG
GGAGGGGTTTTATGCGATGGAGTTTCCCCACACTGAGTGGGTGGAGACTGAAGTTAGGCCAGCTTGGCAC
TTGATGTAATTCTCCTTGGAATTTGCCCTTTTTGAGTTTGGATCTTGGTTCATTCTCAAGCCTCAGACAG
TGGTTCAAAGTTTTTTTCTTCCATTTCAGGTGTCGTGAGGCTAGCACCGCCACCATGCCGAAGTCGTGCG
CGGCCCGGCAGTGCTGCAACCGCTACAGCAGCCGCAGGAAGCAGCTCACCTTCCACCGGTTTCCGTTCAG
CCGCCCGGAGCTGCTGAAGGAATGGGTGCTGAACATCGGCCGGGGCAACTTCAAGCCCAAGCAGCACACG
GTCATCTGCTCCGAGCACTTCCGGCCAGAGTGCTTCAGCGCCTTTGGAAACCGCAAGAACCTAAAGCACA
ATGCCGTGCCCACGGTGTTCGCCTTTCAGGACCCCACACAGGTGAGGGAGAACACAGACCCTGCCAGTGA
GAGAGGAAATGCCAGCTCTTCTCAGAAAGAAAAGGTCCTCCCTGAGGCGGGGGCCGGAGAGGACAGTCCT
GGGAGAAACATGGACACTGCACTTGAAGAGCTTCAGTTGCCCCCAAATGCCGAAGGCCACGTAAAACAGG
TCTCGCCACGGAGGCCGCAAGCAACAGAGGCTGTTGGCCGGCCGACTGGCCCTGCAGGCCTGAGAAGGAC
CCCCAACAAGCAGCCATCTGATCACAGCTATGCCCTTTTGGACTTAGATTCCCTGAAGAAAAAACTCTTC
CTCACTCTGAAGGAAAATGAAAAGCTCCGGAAGCGCTTGCAGGCCCAGAGGCTGGTGATGCGAAGGATGT
CCAGCCGCCTCCGTGCTTGCAAAGGGCACCAGGGACTCCAGGCCAGACTTGGGCCAGAGCAGCAGAGCTA
GTAATGAACTAGTCCGTAACTTGAAAGTATTTCGATTTCTTGGCTTTATATATCTTGTGGAAAGGACGAT
CCAGGTTGCCCGTTCCTTCGTGAACGCGTTAAGTCGACAATCAACCTCTGGATTACAAAATTTGTGAAAG
ATTGACTGGTATTCTTAACTATGTTGCTCCTTTTACGCTATGTGGATACGCTGCTTTAATGCCTTTGTAT
CATGCTATTGCTTCCCGTATGGCTTTCATTTTCTCCTCCTTGTATAAATCCTGGTTGCTGTCTCTTTATG
AGGAGTTGTGGCCCGTTGTCAGGCAACGTGGCGTGGTGTGCACTGTGTTTGCTGACGCAACCCCCACTGG
TTGGGGCATTGCCACCACCTGTCAGCTCCTTTCCGGGACTTTCGCTTTCCCCCTCCCTATTGCCACGGCG
GAACTCATCGCCGCCTGCCTTGCCCGCTGCTGGACAGGGGCTCGGCTGTTGGGCACTGACAATTCCGTGG
TGTTGTCGGGGAAATCATCGTCCTTTCCTTGGCTGCTCGCCTGTGTTGCCACCTGGATTCTGCGCGGGAC
GTCCTTCTGCTACGTCCCTTCGGCCCTCAATCCAGCGGACCTTCCTTCCCGCGGCCTGCTGCCGGCTCTG
CGGCCTCTTCCGCGTCTTCGCCTTCGCCCTCAGACGAGTCGGATCTCCCTTTGGGCCGCCTCCCCGCGTC
GACTTTAAGACCAATGACTTACAAGGCAGCTGTAGATCTTAGCCACTTTTTAAAAGAAAAGGGGGGACTG
GAAGGGCTAATTCACTCCCAACGAAGACAAGATCTGCTTTTTGCTTGTACTGGGTCTCTCTGGTTAGACC
AGATCTGAGCCTGGGAGCTCTCTGGCTAACTAGGGAACCCACTGCTTAAGCCTCAATAAAGCTTGCCTTG
AGTGCTTCAAGTAGTGTGTGCCCGTCTGTTGTGTGACTCTGGTAACTAGAGATCCCTCAGACCCTTTTAG
TCAGTGTGGAAAATCTCTAGCAGTACGTATAGTAGTTCATGTCATCTTATTATTCAGTATTTATAACTTG
CAAAGAAATGAATATCAGAGAGTGAGAGGAACTTGTTTATTGCAGCTTATAATGGTTACAAATAAAGCAA
TAGCATCACAAATTTCACAAATAAAGCATTTTTTTCACTGCATTCTAGTTGTGGTTTGTCCAAACTCATC
AATGTATCTTATCATGTCTGGCTCTAGCTATCCCGCCCCTAACTCCGCCCATCCCGCCCCTAACTCCGCC
CAGTTCCGCCCATTCTCCGCCCCATGGCTGACTAATTTTTTTTATTTATGCAGAGGCCGAGGCCGCCTCG
GCCTCTGAGCTATTCCAGAAGTAGTGAGGAGGCTTTTTTGGAGGCCTAGGGACGTACCCAATTCGCCCTA
TAGTGAGTCGTATTACGCGCGCTCACTGGCCGTCGTTTTACAACGTCGTGACTGGGAAAACCCTGGCGTT
ACCCAACTTAATCGCCTTGCAGCACATCCCCCTTTCGCCAGCTGGCGTAATAGCGAAGAGGCCCGCACCG
ATCGCCCTTCCCAACAGTTGCGCAGCCTGAATGGCGAATGGG
[124 nt withheld, positions 6413-6536]
C
[91 nt withheld, positions 6538-6628]
A
[49 nt withheld, positions 6630-6678]
CCTTTGACGTTGGAGTCCACGTTCTTT
[37 nt withheld, positions 6706-6742]
ACCCTATCTCGGTCTATTCTTTTGATTTATAAGGGATTTTGCCGATTTCGGCCTATTGGTTAAAAAATGA
GCTGATTTAACAAAAATTTAACGCGAATTTTAACAAAATATTAACGCTTACAATTTAGGTGGCACTTTTC
GGGGAAATGTGCGCGGAACCCCTATTTGTTTATTTTTCTAAATACATTCAAATATGTATCCGCTCATGAG
ACAATAACCCTGATAAATGCTTCAATAATATTGAAAAAGGAAGAGTATGAGTATTCAACATTTCCGTGTC
GCCCTTATTCCCTTTTTTGCGGCATTTTGCCTTCCTGTTTTTGCTCACCCAGAAACGCTGGTGAAAGTAA
AAGATGCTGAAGATCAGTTGGGTGCACGAGTGGGTTACATCGAACTGGATCTCAACAGCGGTAAGATCCT
TGAGAGTTTTCGCCCCGAAGAACGTTTTCCAATGATGAGCACTTTTAAAGTTCTGCTATGTGGCGCGGTA
TTATCCCGTATTGACGCCGGGCAAGAGCAACTCGGTCGCCGCATACACTATTCTCAGAATGACTTGGTTG
AGTACTCACCAGTCACAGAAAAGCATCTTACGGATGGCATGACAGTAAGAGAATTATGCAGTGCTGCCAT
AACCATGAGTGATAACACTGCGGCCAACTTACTTCTGACAACGATCGGAGGACCGAAGGAGCTAACCGCT
TTTTTGCACAACATGGGGGATCATGTAACTCGCCTTGATCGTTGGGAACCGGAGCTGAATGAAGCCATAC
CAAACGACGAGCGTGACACCACGATGCCTGTAGCAATGGCAACAACGTTGCGCAAACTATTAACTGGCGA
ACTACTTACTCTAGCTTCCCGGCAACAATTAATAGACTGGATGGAGGCGGATAAAGTTGCAGGACCACTT
CTGCGCTCGGCCCTTCCGGCTGGCTGGTTTATTGCTGATAAATCTGGAGCCGGTGAGCGTGGGTCTCGCG
GTATCATTGCAGCACTGGGGCCAGATGGTAAGCCCTCCCGTATCGTAGTTATCTACACGACGGGGAGTCA
GGCAACTATGGATGAACGAAATAGACAGATCGCTGAGATAGGTGCCTCACTGATTAAGCATTGGTAACTG
TCAGACCAAGTTTACTCATATATACTTTAGATTGATTTAAAACTTCATTTTTAATTTAAAAGGATCTAGG
TGAAGATCCTTTTTGATAATCTCATGACCAAAATCCCTTAACGTGAGTTTTCGTTCCACTGAGCGTCAGA
CCCCGTAGAAAAGATCAAAGGATCTTCTTGAGATCCTTTTTTTCTGCGCGTAATCTGCTGCTTGCAAACA
AAAAAACCACCGCTACCAGCGGTGGTTTGTTTGCCGGATCAAGAGCTACCAACTCTTTTTCCGAAGGTAA
CTGGCTTCAGCAGAGCGCAGATACCAAATACTGTTCTTCTAGTGTAGCCGTAGTTAGGCCACCACTTCAA
GAACTCTGTAGCACCGCCTACATACCTCGCTCTGCTAATCCTGTTACCAGTGGCTGCTGCCAGTGGCGAT
AAGTCGTGTCTTACCGGGTTGGACTCAAGACGATAGTTACCGGATAAGGCGCAGCGGTCGGGCTGAACGG
GGGGTTCGTGCACACAGCCCAGCTTGGAGCGAACGACCTACACCGAACTGAGATACCTACAGCGTGAGCT
ATGAGAAAGCGCCACGCTTCCCGAAGGGAGAAAGGCGGACAGGTATCCGGTAAGCGGCAGGGTCGGAACA
GGAGAGCGCACGAGGGAGCTTCCAGGGGGAAACGCCTGGTATCTTTATAGTCCTGTCGGGTTTCGCCACC
TCTGACTTGAGCGTCGATTTTTGTGATGCTCGTCAGGGGGGCGGAGCCTATGGAAAAACGCCAGCAACGC
GGCCTTTTTACGGTTCCTGGCCTTTTGCTGGCCTTTTGCTCACATGTTCTTTCCTGCGTTATCCCCTGAT
TCTGTGGATAACCGTATTACCGCCTTTGAGTGAGCTGATACCGCTCGCCGCAGCCGAACGACCGAGCGCA
GCGAGTCAGTGAGCGAGGAAGCGGAAGAGCGCCCAATACGCAAACCGCCTCTCCCCGCGCGTTGGCCGAT
TCATTAATGCAGCTGGCACGACAGGTTTCCCGACTGGAAAGCGGGCAGTGAGCGCAACGCAATTAATGTG
AGTTAGCTCACTCATTAGGCACCCCAGGCTTTACACTTTATGCTTCCGGCTCGTATGTTGTGTGGAATTG
TGAGCGGATAACAATTTCACACAGGAAACAGCTATGACCATGATTACGCCAAGCGCGCAATTAACCCTCA
CTAAAGGGAACAAAAGCTGGAGCTGCAAGC
