>Addgene plasmid #142245 | TFORF1126 | depositor partial sequence | sequence record 278873 | Insert
ACCGCCACCATGCCGAAGTCGTGCGCGGCCCGGCAGTGCTGCAACCGCTACAGCAGCCGCAGGAAGCAGC
TCACCTTCCACCGGTTTCCGTTCAGCCGCCCGGAGCTGCTGAAGGAATGGGTGCTGAACATCGGCCGGGG
CAACTTCAAGCCCAAGCAGCACACGGTCATCTGCTCCGAGCACTTCCGGCCAGAGTGCTTCAGCGCCTTT
GGAAACCGCAAGAACCTAAAGCACAATGCCGTGCCCACGGTGTTCGCCTTTCAGGACCCCACACAGGTGA
GGGAGAACACAGACCCTGCCAGTGAGAGAGGAAATGCCAGCTCTTCTCAGAAAGAAAAGGTCCTCCCTGA
GGCGGGGGCCGGAGAGGACAGTCCTGGGAGAAACATGGACACTGCACTTGAAGAGCTTCAGTTGCCCCCA
AATGCCGAAGGCCACGTAAAACAGGTCTCGCCACGGAGGCCGCAAGCAACAGAGGCTGTTGGCCGGCCGA
CTGGCCCTGCAGGCCTGAGAAGGACCCCCAACAAGCAGCCATCTGATCACAGCTATGCCCTTTTGGACTT
AGATTCCCTGAAGAAAAAACTCTTCCTCACTCTGAAGGAAAATGAAAAGCTCCGGAAGCGCTTGCAGGCC
CAGAGGCTGGTGATGCGAAGGATGTCCAGCCGCCTCCGTGCTTGCAAAGGGCACCAGGGACTCCAGGCCA
GACTTGGGCCAGAGCAGCAGAGCTAGTAATGAACTAGTCCGTAACTTGAAAGTATTTCGATTTCTTGGCT
TTATATATCTTGTGGAAAGGACGATCCAGGTTGCCCGTTCCTTCGTGA
