>Addgene plasmid #142245 | TFORF1126 | depositor partial sequence | sequence record 278874 | Barcode
TCCAGGTTGCCCGTTCCTTCGTGA
